Addgene plasmid #91007: pMOD_A0308
Purpose: Module A, Promoter: EC1.2, Gene: AtCas9_H840A nickase, Terminator: HSP
Depositing lab: Daniel Voytas. Depositing organization: University of Minnesota. Publication: A multi-purpose toolkit to enable advanced genome engineering in plants. Cermak T, Curtin SJ, Gil-Humanes J, Cegan R, Kono TJY, Konecna E, Belanto JJ, Starker CG, Mathre JW, Greenstein RL, Voytas DF. Plant Cell. 2017 May 18. pii: tpc.00922.2016. doi: 10.1105/tpc.16.00922. PubMed 28522548.
Backbone
  Vector backbone: pMOD_A1001
  Vector type: CRISPR
Growth in bacteria
  Bacterial resistance: Ampicillin, 100 μg/mL
  Growth temperature: 37°C
  Growth strain: DH5alpha
  Copy number: High Copy
Gene/Insert
  Gene/Insert name: AtCas9_H840A nickase
  Species: Synthetic
  Mutation: H840A
  Promoter: EC1.2
  Cloning method: Gibson Cloning
  Sequencing primers: 5′ unknown
Terms and licenses: Academic/Nonprofit Terms; Industry Terms: Not Available to Industry
How to cite: pMOD_A0308 was a gift from Daniel Voytas (Addgene plasmid # 91007 ; http://n2t.net/addgene:91007 ; RRID:Addgene_91007)
