[The description below was written by a language model from this plasmid's Addgene catalogue record and pLannotate feature annotations shown in this document.]
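Description:
pMOD_A0308 is a "Module A" plasmid from a modular plant genome-engineering toolkit, built on the pMOD_A1001 backbone and classed as a CRISPR vector. It is a 7,480 nt high-copy plasmid maintained in E. coli through a ColE1/pUC-type origin of replication. Selection is with ampicillin, via a β-lactamase gene driven by its own bla promoter. As a module plasmid it supplies the nuclease expression unit, presumably to be combined with other toolkit modules, although the record does not describe the assembly scheme, the flanking cloning sites or the destination vectors.

The payload is a single expression cassette, introduced by Gibson cloning, that encodes AtCas9_H840A. This is a synthetic version of Streptococcus pyogenes Cas9 (the "At" prefix suggests Arabidopsis codon usage, though the record does not say so explicitly) carrying the H840A substitution. That change inactivates the HNH nuclease domain, so the enzyme cuts only one DNA strand and acts as a nickase rather than making double-strand breaks. The catalogue lists EC1.2 as the promoter. This is generally known as an Arabidopsis egg cell-specific promoter, used to restrict Cas9 expression to the egg cell and early embryo. The automated annotation did not label it, but the unannotated region upstream of the Cas9 coding sequence is where it would lie. That region also holds a short match to a human α2-globin pause site fragment, which may be incidental. Transcription ends at the Arabidopsis HSP18.2 terminator.

The construct suits plant editing strategies that rely on single-strand nicks, such as paired-nickase targeting with guide RNAs supplied from other modules.
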