Features (pLannotate 1.2.2; 6 found; start..end, strand, type, name):
     80..668     +  rep_origin     ori: high-copy-number ColE1/pMB1/pBR322/pUC origin of replication
   1845..1868    +  misc_feature   pause site (fragment): RNA polymerase II transcriptional pause signal from the human α2 globin gene
   1914..6017    +  CDS            cas9: CAS9_STRP1 - Also known as csn1 From Streptococcus pyogenes serotype M1.
   6063..6311    +  terminator     HSP terminator: efficient transcription terminator from the Arabidopsis thaliana heat shock protein 18.2 gene (Nagaya et al., 2010)
   6392..6492    +  promoter       AmpR promoter: bla
   6493..7353    +  CDS            AmpR: β-lactamase; bla; confers resistance to ampicillin, carbenicillin, and related antibiotics
>Addgene plasmid #91007 | pMOD_A0308 | addgene full sequence | sequence record 181762 | Addgene NGS Result
GCCTTGACGGCAAAATCCCTTAACGTGAGTTTTCGTTCCACTGAGCGTCAGACCCCGTAGAAAAGATCAA
AGGATCTTCTTGAGATCCTTTTTTTCTGCGCGTAATCTGCTGCTTGCAAACAAAAAAACCACCGCTACCA
GCGGTGGTTTGTTTGCCGGATCAAGAGCTACTAACTCTTTTTCCGAAGGTAACTGGCTTCAGCAGAGCGC
AGATACCAAATACTGTTCTTCTAGTGTAGCCGTAGTTAGGCCACCACTTCAAGAACTCTGTAGCACCGCC
TACATACCTCGCTCTGCTAATCCTGTTACCAGTGGCTGCTGCCAGTGGCGATAAGTCGTGTCTTACCGGG
TTGGACTCAAGACGATAGTTACCGGATAAGGCGCAGCGGTCGGGCTGAACGGGGGGTTCGTGCTCACAGC
CCAGCTTGGAGCGAACGACCTACACCGAACTGAGATACCTACAGCGTGAGCTATGAGAAAGCGCCACGCT
TCCCGAAGGGAGAAAGGCGGACAGGTATCCGGTAAGCGGCAGGGTCGGAACAGGAGAGCGCACGAGGGAG
CTTCCAGGGGGAAACGCCTGGTATCTTTATAGTCCTGTCGGGTTTCGCCACCTCTGACTTGAGCGTCGAT
TTTTGTGATGCTCGTCAGGGGGGCGGAGCCTATGGAAAAACGCCAGCAACGCGGCCTTTTTACGGTTCCT
GGCCTTTTGCTGGCCTTTTGCTCACATGTTCTTTCCTGCGTTATCCCCTGATTCTGTGGATAACCGTATT
ACCGCCTTTGAGTGAGCTGATACCGCTCGCCGCAGCCGAACGACCGAGCGCAGCGAGTCAGTGAGCGAGG
AAGCGGAAGAGCGCCCACCTGCTCATGATCGGCGCGCCACTTTGATAAATGTTCCTCGCTGACGTAAGAA
GACATTAGTAATGGTTATAATATATAGCTTTCTATGAATGTATGGTGAGAAAATGTCTGTTCACTGATTT
TGAGTTTGGAATAAAAGCATTTGCGTTTGGTTTATCATTGCGTTTATACAAGGACAGAGATCCACTGAGC
TGGAATAGCTTAAAACCATTATCAGAACAAAATAAACCATTTTTTGTTAAGAATCAGAGCATAGTAAACA
ACAGAAACAACCTAAGAGAGGTAACTTGTCCAAGAAGATAGCTAATTATATCTATTTTATAAAAGTTATC
ATAGTTTGTAAGTCACAAAAGATGCAAATAACAGAGAAACTAGGAGACTTGAGAATATACATTCTTGTAT
ATTTGTATTCGAGATTGTGAAAATTTGACCATAAGTTTAAATTCTTAAAAAGATATATCTGATCTAGATG
ATGGTTATAGACTGTAATTTTACCACATGTTTAATGATGGATAGTGACACACATGACACATCGACAACAC
TATAGCATCTTATTTAGATTACAACATGAAATTTTTCTGTAATACATGTCTTTGTACATAATTTAAAAGT
AATTCCTAAGAAATATATTTATACAAGGAGTTTAAAGAAAACATAGCATAAAGTTCAATGAGTAGTAAAA
ACCATATACAGTATATAGCATAAAGTTCAATGAGTTTATTACAAAAGCATTGGTTCACTTTCTGTAACAC
GACGTTAAACCTTCGTCTCCAATAGGAGCGCTACTGATTCAACATGCCAATATATACTAAATACGTTTCT
ACAGTCAAATGCTTTAACGTTTCATGATTAAGTGACTATTTACCGTCAATCCTTTCCCATTCCTCCCACT
AATCCAACTTTTTAATTACTCTTAAATCACCACTAAGCTTCGAATCCATCCAAAACCACAATATAAAAAC
AGAACTCTCGTAACTCAATCATCGCAAAACAAAACAAAACAAAACAAAAACCCCAAAAAGAAAGAATAAC
CTGCAGGTAGATCGCTCGTCGACATGGATAAGAAGTACTCTATCGGACTCGATATCGGAACTAACTCTGT
GGGATGGGCTGTGATCACCGATGAGTACAAGGTGCCATCTAAGAAGTTCAAGGTTCTCGGAAACACCGAT
AGGCACTCTATCAAGAAAAACCTTATCGGTGCTCTCCTCTTCGATTCTGGTGAAACTGCTGAGGCTACCA
GACTCAAGAGAACCGCTAGAAGAAGGTACACCAGAAGAAAGAACAGGATCTGCTACCTCCAAGAGATCTT
CTCTAACGAGATGGCTAAAGTGGATGATTCATTCTTCCACAGGCTCGAAGAGTCATTCCTCGTGGAAGAA
GATAAGAAGCACGAGAGGCACCCTATCTTCGGAAACATCGTTGATGAGGTGGCATACCACGAGAAGTACC
CTACTATCTACCACCTCAGAAAGAAGCTCGTTGATTCTACTGATAAGGCTGATCTCAGGCTCATCTACCT
CGCTCTCGCTCACATGATCAAGTTCAGAGGACACTTCCTCATCGAGGGTGATCTCAACCCTGATAACTCT
GATGTGGATAAGTTGTTCATCCAGCTCGTGCAGACCTACAACCAGCTTTTCGAAGAGAACCCTATCAACG
CTTCAGGTGTGGATGCTAAGGCTATCCTCTCTGCTAGGCTCTCTAAGTCAAGAAGGCTTGAGAACCTCAT
TGCTCAGCTCCCTGGTGAGAAGAAGAACGGACTTTTCGGAAACTTGATCGCTCTCTCTCTCGGACTCACC
CCTAACTTCAAGTCTAACTTCGATCTCGCTGAGGATGCAAAGCTCCAGCTCTCAAAGGATACCTACGATG
ATGATCTCGATAACCTCCTCGCTCAGATCGGAGATCAGTACGCTGATTTGTTCCTCGCTGCTAAGAACCT
CTCTGATGCTATCCTCCTCAGTGATATCCTCAGAGTGAACACCGAGATCACCAAGGCTCCACTCTCAGCT
TCTATGATCAAGAGATACGATGAGCACCACCAGGATCTCACACTTCTCAAGGCTCTTGTTAGACAGCAGC
TCCCAGAGAAGTACAAAGAGATTTTCTTCGATCAGTCTAAGAACGGATACGCTGGTTACATCGATGGTGG
TGCATCTCAAGAAGAGTTCTACAAGTTCATCAAGCCTATCCTCGAGAAGATGGATGGAACCGAGGAACTC
CTCGTGAAGCTCAATAGAGAGGATCTTCTCAGAAAGCAGAGGACCTTCGATAACGGATCTATCCCTCATC
AGATCCACCTCGGAGAGTTGCACGCTATCCTTAGAAGGCAAGAGGATTTCTACCCATTCCTCAAGGATAA
CAGGGAAAAGATTGAGAAGATTCTCACCTTCAGAATCCCTTACTACGTGGGACCTCTCGCTAGAGGAAAC
TCAAGATTCGCTTGGATGACCAGAAAGTCTGAGGAAACCATCACCCCTTGGAACTTCGAAGAGGTGGTGG
ATAAGGGTGCTAGTGCTCAGTCTTTCATCGAGAGGATGACCAACTTCGATAAGAACCTTCCAAACGAGAA
GGTGCTCCCTAAGCACTCTTTGCTCTACGAGTACTTCACCGTGTACAACGAGTTGACCAAGGTTAAGTAC
GTGACCGAGGGAATGAGGAAGCCTGCTTTTTTGTCAGGTGAGCAAAAGAAGGCTATCGTTGATCTCTTGT
TCAAGACCAACAGAAAGGTGACCGTGAAGCAGCTCAAAGAGGATTACTTCAAGAAAATCGAGTGCTTCGA
TTCAGTTGAGATTTCTGGTGTTGAGGATAGGTTCAACGCATCTCTCGGAACCTACCACGATCTCCTCAAG
ATCATTAAGGATAAGGATTTCTTGGATAACGAGGAAAACGAGGATATCTTGGAGGATATCGTTCTTACCC
TCACCCTCTTTGAAGATAGAGAGATGATTGAAGAAAGGCTCAAGACCTACGCTCATCTCTTCGATGATAA
GGTGATGAAGCAGTTGAAGAGAAGAAGATACACTGGTTGGGGAAGGCTCTCAAGAAAGCTCATTAACGGA
ATCAGGGATAAGCAGTCTGGAAAGACAATCCTTGATTTCCTCAAGTCTGATGGATTCGCTAACAGAAACT
TCATGCAGCTCATCCACGATGATTCTCTCACCTTTAAAGAGGATATCCAGAAGGCTCAGGTTTCAGGACA
GGGTGATAGTCTCCATGAGCATATCGCTAACCTCGCTGGATCTCCTGCAATCAAGAAGGGAATCCTCCAG
ACTGTGAAGGTTGTGGATGAGTTGGTGAAGGTGATGGGAAGGCATAAGCCTGAGAACATCGTGATCGAAA
TGGCTAGAGAGAACCAGACCACTCAGAAGGGACAGAAGAACTCTAGGGAAAGGATGAAGAGGATCGAGGA
AGGTATCAAAGAGCTTGGATCTCAGATCCTCAAAGAGCACCCTGTTGAGAACACTCAGCTCCAGAATGAG
AAGCTCTACCTCTACTACCTCCAGAACGGAAGGGATATGTATGTGGATCAAGAGTTGGATATCAACAGGC
TCTCTGATTACGATGTTGATGCTATCGTGCCACAGTCATTCTTGAAGGATGATTCTATCGATAACAAGGT
GCTCACCAGGTCTGATAAGAACAGGGGTAAGAGTGATAACGTGCCAAGTGAAGAGGTTGTGAAGAAAATG
AAGAACTATTGGAGGCAGCTCCTCAACGCTAAGCTCATCACTCAGAGAAAGTTCGATAACTTGACTAAGG
CTGAGAGGGGAGGACTCTCTGAATTGGATAAGGCAGGATTCATCAAGAGGCAGCTTGTGGAAACCAGGCA
GATCACTAAGCACGTTGCACAGATCCTCGATTCTAGGATGAACACCAAGTACGATGAGAACGATAAGTTG
ATCAGGGAAGTGAAGGTTATCACCCTCAAGTCAAAGCTCGTGTCTGATTTCAGAAAGGATTTCCAATTCT
ACAAGGTGAGGGAAATCAACAACTACCACCACGCTCACGATGCTTACCTTAACGCTGTTGTTGGAACCGC
TCTCATCAAGAAGTATCCTAAGCTCGAGTCAGAGTTCGTGTACGGTGATTACAAGGTGTACGATGTGAGG
AAGATGATCGCTAAGTCTGAGCAAGAGATCGGAAAGGCTACCGCTAAGTATTTCTTCTACTCTAACATCA
TGAATTTCTTCAAGACCGAGATTACCCTCGCTAACGGTGAGATCAGAAAGAGGCCACTCATCGAGACAAA
CGGTGAAACAGGTGAGATCGTGTGGGATAAGGGAAGGGATTTCGCTACCGTTAGAAAGGTGCTCTCTATG
CCACAGGTGAACATCGTTAAGAAAACCGAGGTGCAGACCGGTGGATTCTCTAAAGAGTCTATCCTCCCTA
AGAGGAACTCTGATAAGCTCATTGCTAGGAAGAAGGATTGGGACCCTAAGAAATACGGTGGTTTCGATTC
TCCTACCGTGGCTTACTCTGTTCTCGTTGTGGCTAAGGTTGAGAAGGGAAAGAGTAAGAAGCTCAAGTCT
GTTAAGGAACTTCTCGGAATCACTATCATGGAAAGGTCATCTTTCGAGAAGAACCCAATCGATTTCCTCG
AGGCTAAGGGATACAAAGAGGTTAAGAAGGATCTCATCATCAAGCTCCCAAAGTACTCACTCTTCGAACT
CGAGAACGGTAGAAAGAGGATGCTCGCTTCTGCTGGTGAGCTTCAAAAGGGAAACGAGCTTGCTCTCCCA
TCTAAGTACGTTAACTTTCTTTACCTCGCTTCTCACTACGAGAAGTTGAAGGGATCTCCAGAAGATAACG
AGCAGAAGCAACTTTTCGTTGAGCAGCACAAGCACTACTTGGATGAGATCATCGAGCAGATCTCTGAGTT
CTCTAAAAGGGTGATCCTCGCTGATGCAAACCTCGATAAGGTGTTGTCTGCTTACAACAAGCACAGAGAT
AAGCCTATCAGGGAACAGGCAGAGAACATCATCCATCTCTTCACCCTTACCAACCTCGGTGCTCCTGCTG
CTTTCAAGTACTTCGATACAACCATCGATAGGAAGAGATACACCTCTACCAAAGAAGTGCTCGATGCTAC
CCTCATCCATCAGTCTATCACTGGACTCTACGAGACTAGGATCGATCTCTCACAGCTCGGTGGTGATTCA
AGGGCTGATCCTAAGAAGAAGAGGAAGGTTTGACGTCGACGATATGAAGATGAAGATGAAATATTTGGTG
TGTCAAATAAAAAGCTTGTGTGCTTAAGTTTGTGTTTTTTTCTTGGCTTGTTGTGTTATGAATTTGTGGC
TTTTTCTAATATTAAATGAATGTAAGATCACATTATAATGAATAAACAAATGTTTCTATAATCCATTGTG
AATGTTTTGTTGGATCTCTTCTGCAGCATATAACTACTGTATGTGCTATGGTATGGACTATGGAATATGA
TTAAAGATAAGCCAGAGCTCTGGTGACGGACGTGGGCAGGTGTGATGAAAAGCCTTAGGGTCAGGTGGCA
CTTTTCGGGGAAATGTGCGATGAACCCCTATTTGTTTATTTTTCTAAATACATTCAAATATGTATCCGCT
AATGAGACAATAACCCTGATAAATGCTTCAATTATATTGAAAAAGGAAGAGTATGAGTATCCAACATTTC
CGTGTCGCCCTTATTCCCTTTTTTGCGGCCTTCTGCCTTCCTGTTTTTGCTCACCCAGAAACGCTGGTGA
AAGTAAAAGATGCTGAAGATCAGTTGGGTGCCCGAGTGGGTTACATTGAACTGGATCTCAACAGCGGCAA
AATCTTAGAGAGTTTTCGCCCCGAAGAACGCTTCCCAATGATGAGCACTTTCAAAGTTCTGCTATGTGGC
GCGGTGTTATCCCGTATTGATGCTGGGCAAGAGCAACTCGGTCGCCGCATACACTATTCTCAGAATGACT
TGGTTGAGTATTCACCAGTCACAGAAAAGCATCTTACGGATGGCATGACAGTAAGAGAATTATGTAGTGC
TGCCATAACCATGAGTGATAACACTGCGGCCAACTTACTTCTGACAACGATTGGAGGACCGAAGGAGCTA
ACCGCTTTTTTGCACAACATGGGGGATCATGTAACTCGCCTTGATCGTTGGGAACCGGAGCTGAATGAAG
CCATACCAAACGACGAGCGTGACACCACGATGCCTGTAGCAATGGCAACAACTCTCCGCAAACTATTAAC
TGGCGAACTACTTACTCTTGCTTCACGCCAGCAACTCATTGACTGGATGGAGGCGGACAAAGTTGCAGGA
CCACTTCTGCGCTCGGCACTTCCGGCTGGCTGGTTTATTGCTGATAAATCTGGAGCCGGTGAGCGTGGGT
CTCGCGGTATCATTGCAGCACTGGGGCCAGATGGTAAGCCCTCCCGTATCGTAGTTATCTACACGACGGG
GAGTCAGGCAACTATGGATGAACGAAATAGACAGATCGCTGAGATAGGTGCCTCACTGATTAAGCATTGG
TAACTGTCAGACGAAGGGAAATAAATAGTAGCCCGCCTGATGTGCGGGCTTTTTTTTGGTGGTGGTTACC
AGTGTCGCTTAGCTACCGTAGGTCCTCTTAGGCGGTCCGATTAGCGACATAGTCATCAAT
